>Addgene plasmid #135685 | pLenti-CMV-GFP-miRE_shRen-Puro | addgene full sequence | sequence record 327612 | Addgene NGS Result
AGGTGGCACTTTTCGGGGAAATGTGCGCGGAACCCCTATTTGTTTATTTTTCTAAATACATTCAAATATG
TATCCGCTCATGAGACAATAACCCTGATAAATGCTTCAATAATATTGAAAAAGGAAGAGTATGAGTATTC
AACATTTCCGTGTCGCCCTTATTCCCTTTTTTGCGGCATTTTGCCTTCCTGTTTTTGCTCACCCAGAAAC
GCTGGTGAAAGTAAAAGATGCTGAAGATCAGTTGGGTGCACGAGTGGGTTACATCGAACTGGATCTCAAC
AGCGGTAAGATCCTTGAGAGTTTTCGCCCCGAAGAACGTTTTCCAATGATGAGCACTTTTAAAGTTCTGC
TATGTGGCGCGGTATTATCCCGTATTGACGCCGGGCAAGAGCAACTCGGTCGCCGCATACACTATTCTCA
GAATGACTTGGTTGAGTACTCACCAGTCACAGAAAAGCATCTTACGGATGGCATGACAGTAAGAGAATTA
TGCAGTGCTGCCATAACCATGAGTGATAACACTGCGGCCAACTTACTTCTGACAACGATCGGAGGACCGA
AGGAGCTAACCGCTTTTTTGCACAACATGGGGGATCATGTAACTCGCCTTGATCGTTGGGAACCGGAGCT
GAATGAAGCCATACCAAACGACGAGCGTGACACCACGATGCCTGTAGCAATGGCAACAACGTTGCGCAAA
CTATTAACTGGCGAACTACTTACTCTAGCTTCCCGGCAACAATTAATAGACTGGATGGAGGCGGATAAAG
TTGCAGGACCACTTCTGCGCTCGGCCCTTCCGGCTGGCTGGTTTATTGCTGATAAATCTGGAGCCGGTGA
GCGTGGGTCTCGCGGTATCATTGCAGCACTGGGGCCAGATGGTAAGCCCTCCCGTATCGTAGTTATCTAC
ACGACGGGGAGTCAGGCAACTATGGATGAACGAAATAGACAGATCGCTGAGATAGGTGCCTCACTGATTA
AGCATTGGTAACTGTCAGACCAAGTTTACTCATATATACTTTAGATTGATTTAAAACTTCATTTTTAATT
TAAAAGGATCTAGGTGAAGATCCTTTTTGATAATCTCATGACCAAAATCCCTTAACGTGAGTTTTCGTTC
CACTGAGCGTCAGACCCCGTAGAAAAGATCAAAGGATCTTCTTGAGATCCTTTTTTTCTGCGCGTAATCT
GCTGCTTGCAAACAAAAAAACCACCGCTACCAGCGGTGGTTTGTTTGCCGGATCAAGAGCTACCAACTCT
TTTTCCGAAGGTAACTGGCTTCAGCAGAGCGCAGATACCAAATACTGTTCTTCTAGTGTAGCCGTAGTTA
GGCCACCACTTCAAGAACTCTGTAGCACCGCCTACATACCTCGCTCTGCTAATCCTGTTACCAGTGGCTG
CTGCCAGTGGCGATAAGTCGTGTCTTACCGGGTTGGACTCAAGACGATAGTTACCGGATAAGGCGCAGCG
GTCGGGCTGAACGGGGGGTTCGTGCACACAGCCCAGCTTGGAGCGAACGACCTACACCGAACTGAGATAC
CTACAGCGTGAGCTATGAGAAAGCGCCACGCTTCCCGAAGGGAGAAAGGCGGACAGGTATCCGGTAAGCG
GCAGGGTCGGAACAGGAGAGCGCACGAGGGAGCTTCCAGGGGGAAACGCCTGGTATCTTTATAGTCCTGT
CGGGTTTCGCCACCTCTGACTTGAGCGTCGATTTTTGTGATGCTCGTCAGGGGGGCGGAGCCTATGGAAA
AACGCCAGCAACGCGGCCTTTTTACGGTTCCTGGCCTTTTGCTGGCCTTTTGCTCACATGTTCTTTCCTG
CGTTATCCCCTGATTCTGTGGATAACCGTATTACCGCCTTTGAGTGAGCTGATACCGCTCGCCGCAGCCG
AACGACCGAGCGCAGCGAGTCAGTGAGCGAGGAAGCGGAAGAGCGCCCAATACGCAAACCGCCTCTCCCC
GCGCGTTGGCCGATTCATTAATGCAGCTGGCACGACAGGTTTCCCGACTGGAAAGCGGGCAGTGAGCGCA
ACGCAATTAATGTGAGTTAGCTCACTCATTAGGCACCCCAGGCTTTACACTTTATGCTTCCGGCTCGTAT
GTTGTGTGGAATTGTGAGCGGATAACAATTTCACACAGGAAACAGCTATGACCATGATTACGCCAAGCGC
GCAATTAACCCTCACTAAAGGGAACAAAAGCTGGAGCTGCAAGCTTAATGTAGTCTTATGCAATACTCTT
GTAGTCTTGCAACATGGTAACGATGAGTTAGCAACATGCCTTACAAGGAGAGAAAAAGCACCGTGCATGC
CGATTGGTGGAAGTAAGGTGGTACGATCGTGCCTTATTAGGAAGGCAACAGACGGGTCTGACATGGATTG
GACGAACCACTGAATTGCCGCATTGCAGAGATATTGTATTTAAGTGCCTAGCTCGATACATAAACGGGTC
TCTCTGGTTAGACCAGATCTGAGCCTGGGAGCTCTCTGGCTAACTAGGGAACCCACTGCTTAAGCCTCAA
TAAAGCTTGCCTTGAGTGCTTCAAGTAGTGTGTGCCCGTCTGTTGTGTGACTCTGGTAACTAGAGATCCC
TCAGACCCTTTTAGTCAGTGTGGAAAATCTCTAGCAGTGGCGCCCGAACAGGGACTTGAAAGCGAAAGGG
AAACCAGAGGAGCTCTCTCGACGCAGGACTCGGCTTGCTGAAGCGCGCACGGCAAGAGGCGAGGGGCGGC
GACTGGTGAGTACGCCAAAAATTTTGACTAGCGGAGGCTAGAAGGAGAGAGATGGGTGCGAGAGCGTCAG
TATTAAGCGGGGGAGAATTAGATCGCGATGGGAAAAAATTCGGTTAAGGCCAGGGGGAAAGAAAAAATAT
AAATTAAAACATATAGTATGGGCAAGCAGGGAGCTAGAACGATTCGCAGTTAATCCTGGCCTGTTAGAAA
CATCAGAAGGCTGTAGACAAATACTGGGACAGCTACAACCATCCCTTCAGACAGGATCAGAAGAACTTAG
ATCATTATATAATACAGTAGCAACCCTCTATTGTGTGCATCAAAGGATAGAGATAAAAGACACCAAGGAA
GCTTTAGACAAGATAGAGGAAGAGCAAAACAAAAGTAAGACCACCGCACAGCAAGCGGCCGCTGATCTTC
AGACCTGGAGGAGGAGATATGAGGGACAATTGGAGAAGTGAATTATATAAATATAAAGTAGTAAAAATTG
AACCATTAGGAGTAGCACCCACCAAGGCAAAGAGAAGAGTGGTGCAGAGAGAAAAAAGAGCAGTGGGAAT
AGGAGCTTTGTTCCTTGGGTTCTTGGGAGCAGCAGGAAGCACTATGGGCGCAGCGTCAATGACGCTGACG
GTACAGGCCAGACAATTATTGTCTGGTATAGTGCAGCAGCAGAACAATTTGCTGAGGGCTATTGAGGCGC
AACAGCATCTGTTGCAACTCACAGTCTGGGGCATCAAGCAGCTCCAGGCAAGAATCCTGGCTGTGGAAAG
ATACCTAAAGGATCAACAGCTCCTGGGGATTTGGGGTTGCTCTGGAAAACTCATTTGCACCACTGCTGTG
CCTTGGAATGCTAGTTGGAGTAATAAATCTCTGGAACAGATTTGGAATCACACGACCTGGATGGAGTGGG
ACAGAGAAATTAACAATTACACAAGCTTAATACACTCCTTAATTGAAGAATCGCAAAACCAGCAAGAAAA
GAATGAACAAGAATTATTGGAATTAGATAAATGGGCAAGTTTGTGGAATTGGTTTAACATAACAAATTGG
CTGTGGTATATAAAATTATTCATAATGATAGTAGGAGGCTTGGTAGGTTTAAGAATAGTTTTTGCTGTAC
TTTCTATAGTGAATAGAGTTAGGCAGGGATATTCACCATTATCGTTTCAGACCCACCTCCCAACCCCGAG
GGGACCCGACAGGCCCGAAGGAATAGAAGAAGAAGGTGGAGAGAGAGACAGAGACAGATCCATTCGATTA
GTGAACGGATCTCGACGGTATCGGTTAACTTTTAAAAGAAAAGGGGGGATTGGGGGGTACAGTGCAGGGG
AAAGAATAGTAGACATAATAGCAACAGACATACAAACTAAAGAATTACAAAAACAAATTACAAAATTCAA
AATTTTATCGATAAGCTTGGGAGTTCCGCGTTACATAACTTACGGTAAATGGCCCGCCTGGCTGACCGCC
CAACGACCCCCGCCCATTGACGTCAATAATGACGTATGTTCCCATAGTAACGCCAATAGGGACTTTCCAT
TGACGTCAATGGGTGGAGTATTTACGGTAAACTGCCCACTTGGCAGTACATCAAGTGTATCATATGCCAA
GTACGCCCCCTATTGACGTCAATGACGGTAAATGGCCCGCCTGGCATTATGCCCAGTACATGACCTTATG
GGACTTTCCTACTTGGCAGTACATCTACGTATTAGTCATCGCTATTACCATGGTGATGCGGTTTTGGCAG
TACATCAATGGGCGTGGATAGCGGTTTGACTCACGGGGATTTCCAAGTCTCCACCCCATTGACGTCAATG
GGAGTTTGTTTTGGCACCAAAATCAACGGGACTTTCCAAAATGTCGTAACAACTCCGCCCCATTGACGCA
AATGGGCGGTAGGCGTGTACGGTGGGAGGTCTATATAAGCAGAGCTCGTTTAGTGAACCGTCAGATCGCC
TGGAGACGCCATCCACGCTGTTTTGACCTCCATAGAAGACACCGACTCTAGAGGATCCACCGGTCGCCAC
CATGGTGAGCAAGGGCGAGGAGCTGTTCACCGGGGTGGTGCCCATCCTGGTCGAGCTGGACGGCGACGTA
AACGGCCACAAGTTCAGCGTGTCCGGCGAGGGCGAGGGCGATGCCACCTACGGCAAGCTGACCCTGAAGT
TCATCTGCACCACCGGCAAGCTGCCCGTGCCCTGGCCCACCCTCGTGACCACCCTGACCTACGGCGTGCA
GTGCTTCAGCCGCTACCCCGACCACATGAAGCAGCACGACTTCTTCAAGTCCGCCATGCCCGAAGGCTAC
GTCCAGGAGCGCACCATCTTCTTCAAGGACGACGGCAACTACAAGACCCGCGCCGAGGTGAAGTTCGAGG
GCGACACCCTGGTGAACCGCATCGAGCTGAAGGGCATCGACTTCAAGGAGGACGGCAACATCCTGGGGCA
CAAGCTGGAGTACAACTACAACAGCCACAACGTCTATATCATGGCCGACAAGCAGAAGAACGGCATCAAG
GTGAACTTCAAGATCCGCCACAACATCGAGGACGGCAGCGTGCAGCTCGCCGACCACTACCAGCAGAACA
CCCCCATCGGCGACGGCCCCGTGCTGCTGCCCGACAACCACTACCTGAGCACCCAGTCCGCCCTGAGCAA
AGACCCCAACGAGAAGCGCGATCACATGGTCCTGCTGGAGTTCGTGACCGCCGCCGGGATCACTCTCGGC
ATGGACGAGCTGTACAAGTAATGACGTACGGCGGCCGCCTCGACTAGGGATAACAGGGTAATTGTTTGAA
TGAGGCTTCAGTACTTTACAGAATCGTTGCCTGCACATCTTGGAAACACTTGCTGGGATTACTTCGACTT
CTTAACCCAACAGAAGGCTCGAGAAGGTATATTGCTGTTGACAGTGAGCGCAGGAATTATAATGCTTATC
TATAGTGAAGCCACAGATGTATAGATAAGCATTATAATTCCTATGCCTACTGCCTCGGACTTCAAGGGGC
TAGAATTCGAGCAATTATCTTGTTTACTAAAACTGAATACCTTGCTATCTCTTTGATACATTTTTACAAA
GCTGAATTAAAATGGTATAAATTAAATCACTTTTTTCAATGTCGACAATCAACCTCTGGATTACAAAATT
TGTGAAAGATTGACTGGTATTCTTAACTATGTTGCTCCTTTTACGCTATGTGGATACGCTGCTTTAATGC
CTTTGTATCATGCTATTGCTTCCCGTATGGCTTTCATTTTCTCCTCCTTGTATAAATCCTGGTTGCTGTC
TCTTTATGAGGAGTTGTGGCCCGTTGTCAGGCAACGTGGCGTGGTGTGCACTGTGTTTGCTGACGCAACC
CCCACTGGTTGGGGCATTGCCACCACCTGTCAGCTCCTTTCCGGGACTTTCGCTTTCCCCCTCCCTATTG
CCACGGCGGAACTCATCGCCGCCTGCCTTGCCCGCTGCTGGACAGGGGCTCGGCTGTTGGGCACTGACAA
TTCCGTGGTGTTGTCGGGGAAGCTGACGTCCTTTCCATGGCTGCTCGCCTGTGTTGCCACCTGGATTCTG
CGCGGGACGTCCTTCTGCTACGTCCCTTCGGCCCTCAATCCAGCGGACCTTCCTTCCCGCGGCCTGCTGC
CGGCTCTGCGGCCTCTTCCGCGTCTTCGCCTTCGCCCTCAGACGAGTCGGATCTCCCTTTGGGCCGCCTC
CCCGCCTGGATTCTACCGGGTAGGGGAGGCGCTTTTCCCAAGGCAGTCTGGAGCATGCGCTTTAGCAGCC
CCGCTGGGCACTTGGCGCTACACAAGTGGCCTCTGGCCTCGCACACATTCCACATCCACCGGTAGGCGCC
AACCGGCTCCGTTCTTTGGTGGCCCCTTCGCGCCACCTTCTACTCCTCCCCTAGTCAGGAAGTTCCCCCC
CGCCCCGCAGCTCGCGTCGTGCAGGACGTGACAAATGGAAGTAGCACGTCTCACTAGTCTCGTGCAGATG
GACAGCACCGCTGAGCAATGGAAGCGGGTAGGCCTTTGGGGCAGCGGCCAATAGCAGCTTTGCTCCTTCG
CTTTCTGGGCTCAGGGGCGGGCTCAGGGGCGGGGCGGGCGCCCGAAGGTCCTCCGGAGGCCCGGCATTCT
GCACGCTTCAAAAGCGCACGTCTGCCGCGCTGTTCTCCTCTTCCTCATCTCCGGGCCTTTCGACCTGCAG
CCCAAGCTTACCATGACCGAGTACAAGCCCACGGTGCGCCTCGCCACCCGCGACGACGTCCCCAGGGCCG
TACGCACCCTCGCCGCCGCGTTCGCCGACTACCCCGCCACGCGCCACACCGTCGATCCGGACCGCCACAT
CGAGCGGGTCACCGAGCTGCAAGAACTCTTCCTCACGCGCGTCGGGCTCGACATCGGCAAGGTGTGGGTC
GCGGACGACGGCGCCGCGGTGGCGGTCTGGACCACGCCGGAGAGCGTCGAAGCGGGGGCGGTGTTCGCCG
AGATCGGCCCGCGCATGGCCGAGTTGAGCGGTTCCCGGCTGGCCGCGCAGCAACAGATGGAAGGCCTCCT
GGCGCCGCACCGGCCCAAGGAGCCCGCGTGGTTCCTGGCCACCGTCGGCGTCTCGCCCGACCACCAGGGC
AAGGGTCTGGGCAGCGCCGTCGTGCTCCCCGGAGTGGAGGCGGCCGAGCGCGCCGGGGTGCCCGCCTTCC
TGGAGACCTCCGCGCCCCGCAACCTCCCCTTCTACGAGCGGCTCGGCTTCACCGTCACCGCCGACGTCGA
GGTGCCCGAAGGACCGCGCACCTGGTGCATGACCCGCAAGCCCGGTGCCTGACGCCCGCCCCACGACCCG
CAGCGCCCGACCGAAAGGAGCGCACGACCCCATGCATTCGAGGGCCCGGTACCTTTAAGACCAATGACTT
ACAAGGCAGCTGTAGATCTTAGCCACTTTTTAAAAGAAAAGGGGGGACTGGAAGGGCTAGCTCACTCCCA
ACGAAGACAAGATCTGCTTTTTGCTTGTACTGGGTCTCTCTGGTTAGACCAGATCTGAGCCTGGGAGCTC
TCTGGCTAACTAGGGAACCCACTGCTTAAGCCTCAATAAAGCTTGCCTTGAGTGCTTCAAGTAGTGTGTG
CCCGTCTGTTGTGTGACTCTGGTAACTAGAGATCCCTCAGACCCTTTTAGTCAGTGTGGAAAATCTCTAG
CAGTAGTAGTTCATGTCATCTTATTATTCAGTATTTATAACTTGCAAAGAAATGAATATCAGAGAGTGAG
AGGAACTTGTTTATTGCAGCTTATAATGGTTACAAATAAAGCAATAGCATCACAAATTTCACAAATAAAG
CATTTTTTTCACTGCATTCTAGTTGTGGTTTGTCCAAACTCATCAATGTATCTTATCATGTCTGGCTCTA
GCTATCCCGCCCCTAACTCCGCCCATCCCGCCCCTAACTCCGCCCAGTTCCGCCCATTCTCCGCCCCATG
GCTGACTAATTTTTTTTATTTATGCAGAGGCCGAGGCCGCCTCGGCCTCTGAGCTATTCCAGAAGTAGTG
AGGAGGCTTTTTTGGAGGCCTAGGGACGTACCCAATTCGCCCTATAGTGAGTCGTATTACGCGCGCTCAC
TGGCCGTCGTTTTACAACGTCGTGACTGGGAAAACCCTGGCGTTACCCAACTTAATCGCCTTGCAGCACA
TCCCCCTTTCGCCAGCTGGCGTAATAGCGAAGAGGCCCGCACCGATCGCCCTTCCCAACAGTTGCGCAGC
CTGAATGGCGAATGGG
[124 nt withheld, positions 8487-8610]
C
[91 nt withheld, positions 8612-8702]
A
[49 nt withheld, positions 8704-8752]
CCTTTGACGTTGGAGTCCACGTTCTTT
[37 nt withheld, positions 8780-8816]
ACCCTATCTCGGTCTATTCTTTTGATTTATAAGGGATTTTGCCGATTTCGGCCTATTGGTTAAAAAATGA
GCTGATTTAACAAAAATTTAACGCGAATTTTAACAAAATATTAACGCTTACAATTT
Features (pLannotate 1.2.2; 30 found; start..end, strand, type, name):
     26..130     +  promoter       AmpR promoter: bla
    131..991     +  CDS            AmpR: β-lactamase; bla; confers resistance to ampicillin, carbenicillin, and related antibiotics
   1162..1750    +  rep_origin     ori: high-copy-number ColE1/pMB1/pBR322/pUC origin of replication
   1933..2025    +  CDS            lacI (fragment): lac repressor; lacI; The lac repressor binds to the lac operator to inhibit transcription in E. coli. This inhibition can be relieved by adding lactose or isopropyl-β-D-thiogalactopyranoside (IPTG).
   2038..2059    +  protein_bind   CAP binding site: CAP binding activates transcription in the presence of cAMP. E. coli catabolite activator protein
   2074..2104    +  promoter       lac promoter: promoter for the E. coli lac operon
   2112..2128    +  protein_bind   lac operator: The lac repressor binds to the lac operator to inhibit transcription in E. coli. This inhibition can be relieved by adding lactose or isopropyl-β-D-thiogalactopyranoside (IPTG). lac repressor encoded by lacI
   2173..2191    +  promoter       T3 promoter: promoter for bacteriophage T3 RNA polymerase
   2219..2445    +  promoter       RSV promoter: Rous sarcoma virus enhancer/promoter
   2446..2626    +  LTR            5' LTR (truncated): truncated 5' long terminal repeat (LTR) from HIV-1
   2673..2798    +  misc_feature   HIV-1 Ψ: packaging signal of human immunodeficiency virus type 1
   2782..3145    +  CDS            HIV-1 gag (fragment): gag protein from human immunodeficiency virus 1; gag
   3291..3524    +  misc_feature   RRE: The Rev response element (RRE) of HIV-1 allows for Rev-dependent mRNA export from the nucleus to the cytoplasm.
   3901..4001    +  CDS            Rev (fragment): human immunodeficiency virus 1 (HIV-1) Rev protein; rev; enhances nuclear export of unspliced and incompletely spliced viral mRNAs
   4020..4136    +  misc_feature   cPPT/CTS: central polypurine tract and central termination sequence of HIV-1
   4159..4462    +  enhancer       CMV enhancer: human cytomegalovirus immediate early enhancer
   4463..4666    +  promoter       CMV promoter: human cytomegalovirus (CMV) immediate early promoter
   4762..5481    +  CDS            EGFP: the original enhanced GFP (Yang et al., 1996) mammalian codon-optimized
   5717..5843    +  ncRNA          3' miR-30a: sequence downstream of the 71-nt precursor of the human miR-30a microRNA (Zeng et al., 2002) miRNA
   5857..6445    +  misc_feature   WPRE: woodchuck hepatitis virus posttranscriptional regulatory element
   6458..6804    +  promoter       PGK promoter (fragment): mouse phosphoglycerate kinase 1 promoter
   6797..6922    +  promoter       PGK promoter (fragment): mouse phosphoglycerate kinase 1 promoter
   6943..7542    +  CDS            PuroR: puromycin N-acetyltransferase; pac from Streptomyces alboniger; confers resistance to puromycin
   7609..7746    +  CDS            nef (fragment): NEF_HV1LA - Experimental evidence at protein level: Swiss-Prot protein existence level 1. Extracellular Nef protein targets CD4(+) T-lymphocytes for apoptosis by interacting with CXCR4 surface receptors. From Human immunodeficiency virus type 1 group M subtype B (isolate Lai) (HIV-1).
   7732..7912    +  LTR            5' LTR (truncated): truncated 5' long terminal repeat (LTR) from HIV-1
   7984..8105    +  polyA_signal   SV40 poly(A) signal: SV40 polyadenylation signal
   8145..8280    +  rep_origin     SV40 ori: SV40 origin of replication
   8301..8319    -  promoter       T7 promoter: promoter for bacteriophage T7 RNA polymerase
   8327..8482    +  CDS            lacZα (fragment): LacZα fragment of β-galactosidase; lacZ fragment
   8487..8915    +  rep_origin     f1 ori (sequence partly withheld): f1 bacteriophage origin of replication; arrow indicates direction of (+) strand synthesis
