[The description below was written by a language model from this plasmid's Addgene catalogue record and pLannotate feature annotations shown in this document.]
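Description:
pLenti-CMV-GFP-miRE_shRen-Puro is a lentiviral transfer plasmid built on the p156RRL-sinPPT-CMV-GFP-PRE backbone. It constitutively co-expresses GFP and a control shRNA against Renilla luciferase, and carries puromycin selection for transduced cells. In bacteria it is maintained as a high-copy plasmid through a ColE1/pUC-type origin and selected with ampicillin via the β-lactamase gene. The annotated 8.9 kb sequence also contains an f1 origin, an SV40 origin, and remnants of a lac/lacZα cloning region with T3 and T7 promoters.

The viral genome is transcribed in packaging cells from an RSV promoter fused to a truncated HIV-1 5' LTR, a Tat-independent arrangement typical of third-generation systems. It is followed by the Ψ packaging signal with a gag fragment, the Rev response element and the cPPT/CTS. A second truncated LTR and an SV40 polyadenylation signal close the genome, consistent with the "sin" (self-inactivating) designation in the backbone name.

Inside the vector, the CMV enhancer/promoter drives EGFP. The shRNA sits downstream of the EGFP coding sequence in the same transcript, embedded in the optimised miR-30-derived miRE scaffold. The feature table picks up only the 3' miR-30a flank, and the record lists the shRNA sequence as unknown. Because the hairpin is processed from the Pol II transcript that encodes GFP, fluorescence marks cells expressing the shRNA. A WPRE follows to enhance transcript expression, and a separate mouse PGK promoter drives puromycin N-acetyltransferase. The construct serves as a non-targeting knockdown control, presumably alongside matched vectors carrying gene-specific miRE shRNAs.
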