Addgene plasmid #135685: pLenti-CMV-GFP-miRE_shRen-Puro
Purpose: Constitutive expression (CMV promoter) of GFP cDNA plus miRE-embedded shRenilla (control shRNA), Puromycin selection
Depositing lab: Florian Karreth. Depositing organization: H. Lee Moffitt Cancer Center and Research Institute.
Backbone
  Vector backbone: p156RRL-sinPPT-CMV-GFP-PRE/Nhe I
  Vector type: Lentiviral
Growth in bacteria
  Bacterial resistance: Ampicillin, 100 μg/mL
  Growth temperature: 37°C
  Growth strain: NEB Stable
  Copy number: High Copy
Gene/Insert
  Gene/Insert name: shRenilla
  gRNA/shRNA sequence: unknown
  Species: Synthetic
  Cloning method: Gibson Cloning
Terms and licenses: Academic/Nonprofit Terms; Industry Terms: Not Available to Industry
Depositor comments: GFP; shRNA embedded in miRE
How to cite: pLenti-CMV-GFP-miRE_shRen-Puro was a gift from Florian Karreth (Addgene plasmid # 135685 ; http://n2t.net/addgene:135685 ; RRID:Addgene_135685)
